Addgene plasmid #168746: pDONR223 HCoV-229E E_nostop
Purpose: Gateway-compatible Entry vector
Depositing lab: Fritz Roth. Depositing organization: Sinai Health System. Publication: A resource of human coronavirus protein-coding sequences in a flexible, multipurpose Gateway Entry clone collection. Weller B, Lin CW, Pogoutse O, Sauer M, Marin-de la Rosa N, Strobel A, Young V, Knapp JJ, Rayhan A, Falter C, Kim DK, Roth FP, Falter-Braun P. G3 (Bethesda). 2023 Jul 5;13(7):jkad105. doi: 10.1093/g3journal/jkad105. PubMed 37267226.
Backbone
  Vector backbone: pDONR223
  Backbone manufacturer: Rual et al, Genome Res. 14:2128-2135, 2004.
  Backbone size w/o insert (bp): 5005
  Vector type: Other
Growth in bacteria
  Bacterial resistance: Spectinomycin, 50 μg/mL
  Growth temperature: 37°C
  Growth strain: DH5alpha
  Copy number: Unknown
Gene/Insert
  Gene/Insert name: E
  Species: Other
  Insert size (bp): 234
  Entrez Gene: E (a.k.a. HCoV229Egp5)
  Cloning method: Gateway Cloning
  Sequencing primers: 5′ m13-For; 3′ m13-Rev
Resource information
  A portion of this plasmid was derived from a plasmid made by: Falter-Braun Lab
Terms and licenses: Academic/Nonprofit Terms; Industry Terms
How to cite: pDONR223 HCoV-229E E_nostop was a gift from Fritz Roth (Addgene plasmid # 168746 ; http://n2t.net/addgene:168746 ; RRID:Addgene_168746)
