[The description below was written by a language model from this plasmid's Addgene catalogue record.]
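Description:
pDONR223 HCoV-229E E_nostop is a Gateway Entry clone built on the pDONR223 donor backbone (recorded as 5005 bp without insert) and carrying the coding sequence for the envelope (E) protein of human coronavirus 229E. It is propagated in standard E. coli cloning strains under spectinomycin selection. The record does not state the copy number or the origin of replication, and no feature table is provided, so the individual backbone elements cannot be listed from the record itself.

The insert is a 234 bp E open reading frame introduced by Gateway cloning. In a resulting Entry clone the ORF is normally flanked by attL recombination sites, which allow it to be transferred by an LR reaction into any compatible Destination vector. As an Entry vector, the plasmid is not expected to drive expression of the insert, and the record lists no promoter, tag or reporter. These elements are supplied by whichever Destination vector is chosen. The "nostop" designation indicates that the native stop codon has been omitted, so the ORF can read through the downstream recombination site into a C-terminal tag or fusion partner encoded by the Destination vector. M13 forward and reverse primer sites flank the insert for sequence verification.

The construct belongs to a collection of human coronavirus protein-coding sequences made available as flexible, multipurpose Gateway Entry clones. It serves as a source of the HCoV-229E E ORF for subcloning into expression vectors, for example to make C-terminally tagged E protein for whatever downstream assays the chosen Destination vector supports.
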