>Addgene plasmid #168746 | pDONR223 HCoV-229E E_nostop | depositor partial sequence | sequence record 326955 | Inserted CDS without stop codon
ATGTTCCTTAAGCTAGTGGATGATCATGCTTTGGTTGTTAATGTACTACTCTGGTGTGTGGTGCTTATAG
TGATACTACTAGTGTGTATTACAATAATTAAACTAATTAAGCTTTGTTTCACTTGCCATATGTTTTGTAA
TAGAACAGTTTATGGCCCCATTAAAAATGTGTACCACATTTACCAATCATATATGCACATAGACCCTTTC
CCTAAACGAGTTATTGATTTCTAA
